Addgene plasmid #21271: pROSA26-PA
Depositing lab: Frank Costantini. Depositing organization: Columbia University. Publication: Cre reporter strains produced by targeted insertion of EYFP and ECFP into the ROSA26 locus. Srinivas S, Watanabe T, Lin CS, William CM, Tanabe Y, Jessell TM, Costantini F. BMC Dev Biol. 2001;1:4. doi: 10.1186/1471-213x-1-4. Epub 2001 Mar 27. PubMed 11299042.
Backbone
  Vector backbone: pROSA26-1
  Backbone manufacturer: Available at Addgene (Plasmid# 21714)
  Vector type: Mouse Targeting
Growth in bacteria
  Bacterial resistance: Ampicillin, 100 μg/mL
  Growth temperature: 37°C
  Growth strain: DH5alpha
  Copy number: Unknown
Gene/Insert
  Gene/Insert name: ROSA26
  Species: M. musculus (mouse)
  Entrez Gene: Gt(ROSA)26Sor (a.k.a. Gtrgeo26, Gtrosa26, R26, ROSA26, Thumpd3as1)
  Cloning method: Restriction Enzyme
  Sequencing primers: 5′ T7
Resource information
  A portion of this plasmid was derived from a plasmid made by: Philippe M. Soriano provided pROSA26-1.
Terms and licenses: Academic/Nonprofit Terms; Industry Terms: Not Available to Industry
Depositor comments: To make the ROSA26 genomic sequence compatible with the pBigT plasmid, pROSA26-1 was digested with XbaI, Klenow filled and a linker (PacI, SwaI, AscI) inserted. This plasmid was called pROSA26PA.
How to cite: pROSA26-PA was a gift from Frank Costantini (Addgene plasmid # 21271 ; http://n2t.net/addgene:21271 ; RRID:Addgene_21271)
