[The description below was written by a language model from this plasmid's Addgene catalogue record and pLannotate feature annotations shown in this document.]
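Description:
pROSA26-PA is a mouse gene-targeting vector of about 10 kb, designed for homologous recombination at the Gt(ROSA)26Sor (ROSA26) locus. It derives from pROSA26-1 and sits on a pBluescript-type backbone. That backbone carries a high-copy ColE1/pUC origin, an f1 phage origin, ampicillin resistance (bla with its own promoter), remnants of the lac/lacZα region, and flanking T3 and T7 promoters. It is propagated in standard E. coli cloning strains under ampicillin selection.

The payload is mouse ROSA26 genomic sequence from intron 1, annotated as a short left homology arm of roughly 0.8 kb and a long right arm of roughly 4.3 kb. According to the depositor, the XbaI site in the genomic sequence of pROSA26-1 was cut, filled in and replaced with a linker carrying PacI, SwaI and AscI sites. The small gap between the two annotated arms is consistent with that position. These rare-cutter sites make the plasmid compatible with pBigT, so cassettes assembled there can be moved between the arms.

Outside the homology region, next to the long arm, lies a negative-selection cassette. It consists of a mouse PGK promoter driving diphtheria toxin fragment A, followed by SV40 small t sequence with its intron and a bGH polyadenylation signal. Because this cassette is lost on correct homologous recombination but tends to be retained on random integration, it counter-selects against non-targeted clones.

As deposited, the vector has no reporter or positive-selection marker between the arms; these would come with the inserted cassette. The associated publication used this system to make Cre reporter mouse strains with EYFP or ECFP targeted to ROSA26. The short chicken β-actin and SV40 promoter annotations are small fragment matches and probably not functional elements.
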