Features (pLannotate 1.2.2; 22 found; start..end, strand, type, name):
      2..94      +  CDS            lacI (fragment): lac repressor; lacI; The lac repressor binds to the lac operator to inhibit transcription in E. coli. This inhibition can be relieved by adding lactose or isopropyl-β-D-thiogalactopyranoside (IPTG).
    107..128     +  protein_bind   CAP binding site: CAP binding activates transcription in the presence of cAMP. E. coli catabolite activator protein
    143..173     +  promoter       lac promoter: promoter for the E. coli lac operon
    181..197     +  protein_bind   lac operator: The lac repressor binds to the lac operator to inhibit transcription in E. coli. This inhibition can be relieved by adding lactose or isopropyl-β-D-thiogalactopyranoside (IPTG). lac repressor encoded by lacI
    242..260     +  promoter       T3 promoter: promoter for bacteriophage T3 RNA polymerase
    273..293     -  misc_feature   MCS (fragment): pBluescript multiple cloning site
    297..318     -  promoter       SV40 promoter (fragment): SV40 enhancer and early promoter
    322..546     -  polyA_signal   bGH poly(A) signal: bovine growth hormone polyadenylation signal
    620..685     -  intron         small t intron: SV40 (simian virus 40) small t antigen intron
    687..759     -  CDS            small t antigen (fragment): SV40 (simian virus 40) small t antigen
    762..1334    -  CDS            DTA: diphtheria toxin fragment A; Corynebacterium diphtheriae tox
   1361..1860    -  promoter       PGK promoter: mouse phosphoglycerate kinase 1 promoter
   1865..1897    +  misc_feature   MCS (fragment): pBluescript multiple cloning site
   1910..6250    -  misc_feature   Rosa26 right arm: right homology arm from intron 1 of the mouse Rosa26 gene (Soriano, 1999)
   6278..7071    -  misc_feature   Rosa26 left arm: left homology arm from intron 1 of the mouse Rosa26 gene (Soriano, 1999)
   7178..7195    -  promoter       chicken β-actin promoter (fragment): contains a 21-bp deletion relative to the standard chicken β-actin promoter
   7382..7400    -  promoter       T7 promoter: promoter for bacteriophage T7 RNA polymerase
   7408..7563    +  CDS            lacZα (fragment): LacZα fragment of β-galactosidase; lacZ fragment
   7594..8022    -  rep_origin     f1 ori (sequence partly withheld): f1 bacteriophage origin of replication; arrow indicates direction of (+) strand synthesis
   8049..8153    +  promoter       AmpR promoter: bla
   8154..9014    +  CDS            AmpR: β-lactamase; bla; confers resistance to ampicillin, carbenicillin, and related antibiotics
   9185..9773    +  rep_origin     ori: high-copy-number ColE1/pMB1/pBR322/pUC origin of replication
>Addgene plasmid #21271 | pROSA26-PA | addgene full sequence | sequence record 116997 | Addgene NGS Result
AGCGCCCAATACGCAAACCGCCTCTCCCCGCGCGTTGGCCGATTCATTAATGCAGCTGGCACGACAGGTT
TCCCGACTGGAAAGCGGGCAGTGAGCGCAACGCAATTAATGTGAGTTAGCTCACTCATTAGGCACCCCAG
GCTTTACACTTTATGCTTCCGGCTCGTATGTTGTGTGGAATTGTGAGCGGATAACAATTTCACACAGGAA
ACAGCTATGACCATGATTACGCCAAGCGCGCAATTAACCCTCACTAAAGGGAACAAAAGCTGGGTACCGG
GCCCCCCCTCGAGCCCCAGCTGGTTCTTTCCGCCTCAGAAGCCATAGAGCCCACCGCATCCCCAGCATGC
CTGCTATTGTCTTCCCAATCCTCCCCCTTGCTGTCCTGCCCCACCCCACCCCCCAGAATAGAATGACACC
TACTCAGACAATGCGATGCAATTTCCTCATTTTATTAGGAAAGGACAGTGGGAGTGGCACCTTCCAGGGT
CAAGGAAGGCACGGGGGAGGGGCAAACAACAGATGGCTGGCAACTAGAAGGCACAGTCGAGGCTGATCAG
CGAGCTCTAGGATCTGCATTCCACCACTGCTCCCATTCATCAGTTCCATAGGTTGGAATCTAAAATACAC
AAACAATTAGAATCAGTAGTTTAACACATTATACACTTAAAAATTTTATATTTACCTTAGAGCTTTAAAT
CTCTGTAGGTAGTTTGTCCAATTATGTCACACCACAGAAGTAAGGTTCCTTCACAAAGAGATCGCCTGAC
ACGATTTCCTGCACAGGCTTGAGCCATATACTCATACATCGCATCTTGGCCACGTTTTCCACGGGTTTCA
AAATTAATCTCAAGTTCTACGCTTAACGCTTTCGCCTGTTCCCAGTTATTAATATATTCAACGCTAGAAC
TCCCCTCAGCGAAGGGAAGGCTGAGCACTACACGCGAAGCACCATCACCGAACCTTTTGATAAACTCTTC
CGTTCCGACTTGCTCCATCAACGGTTCAGTGAGACTTAAACCTAACTCTTTCTTAATAGTTTCGGCATTA
TCCACTTTTAGTGCGAGAACCTTCGTCAGTCCTGGATACGTCACTTTGACCACGCCTCCAGCTTTTCCAG
AGAGCGGGTTTTCATTATCTACAGAGTATCCCGCAGCGTCGTATTTATTGTCGGTACTATAAAACCCTTT
CCAATCATCGTCATAATTTCCTTGTGTACCAGATTTTGGCTTTTGTATACCTTTTTGAATGGAATCTACA
TAACCAGGTTTAGTCCCGTGGTACGAAGAAAAGTTTTCCATCACAAAAGATTTAGAAGAATCAACAACAT
CATCAGGATCCATGGCGAGGACCTGCAGGTCGAAAGGCCCGGAGATGAGGAAGAGGAGAACAGCGCGGCA
GACGTGCGCTTTTGAAGCGTGCAGAATGCCGGGCCTCCGGAGGACCTTCGGGCGCCCGCCCCGCCCCTGA
GCCCGCCCCTGAGCCCGCCCCCGGACCCACCCCTTCCCAGCCTCTGAGCCCAGAAAGCGAAGGAGCAAAG
CTGCTATTGGCCGCTGCCCCAAAGGCCTACCCGCTTCCATTGCTCAGCGGTGCTGTCCATCTGCACGAGA
CTAGTGAGACGTGCTACTTCCATTTGTCACGTCCTGCACGACGCGAGCTGCGGGGCGGGGGGGAACTTCC
TGACTAGGGGAGGAGTAGAAGGTGGCGCGAAGGGGCCACCAAAGAACGGAGCCGGTTGGCGCCTACCGGT
GGATGTGGAATGTGTGCGAGGCCAGAGGCCACTTGTGTAGCGCCAAGTGCCCAGCGGGGCTGCTAAAGCG
CATGCTCCAGACTGCCTTGGGAAAAGCGCCTCCCCTACCCGGTAGAATTCGATATCAAGCTTATCGATAC
CGTCGACGGTATCGATAAGCTAGATGTCCTGAAATATTTCTATCAGAACAAGGTAGTATAAAGCTGGTAG
GTATACAAAACGCTAGACTAGTTTCTATCCCTGACCCTTAATCTGCTAGTATATCCGTAGGAAGTTGCTT
AAGTGCCACTAGTACCAACAGCCTCTGTTAGAGTGAACAGTAGATTTTAATGAAGGGCCAATAAAGACCA
CTTAAGACTACTGACTGAATTAAAAATCCACCCAGTGGAGTTAGTATTGGTTATAGTTATATAACAAAAT
ATCCAACTTAGCCAGGCGTGGTGGTGCACGCCTTTAATCCCGGCACTCAGGAGGCAGAGGCAGGCGGATT
TCTGAGTTCGAGGCCAGCCTGGTCTACAAAGTGAGTTCCAGGACAGCCAGGGCTATACAGAGAAACCCTG
TCTCGAAAAACCAAAAAAAAAAAAAAAAAGGAAAAAAAATATGGCTTGAAAACATGCTATTGTTGTCAAA
AGGAGATCCAAACAAGTATTTCTTTGAACAAAAATTATGTAGAAAACAGGGTGATAAAGAACAAGGGCTT
TTTAAAAAAGGCCAGCATTATTTGAGATATACAAGTGACTCCAATTCAAGCCTAAAGGCCACTCAATGCT
CACTAACAGTGCTAATCAGAATCAATTCCTTAGCCCAGTCAAAAATAGTCCTGAATATCTTCTGGATAAA
CATGTCCTCCAACATATAAACTAGTATACACTAACAAAACGTCTCAACTTCAAGGTGAAATGCTTGACTC
CTAGACTTGTGACCCAGCAAAGTGCTCTATAGGTAGGGTTACTAGGTCAGAGAGTCTTGCCTGCAAACCA
CAATTATACAATTCCACCAAATGTAAGACATGTAAAAATGACTTATTTAGCTCAGGTTTTGAAAATTAAA
AATCAAACCCACAAAGACCTAACTTTCACATTAAGTACAAATGTTTAACATATATAACATGTTTTGCCTT
GATATATGAAATCATATGACATCACCTGACAGGAAACTTAAGTTTATTTGAACAACAATCAGCCTAAGGT
AGGCCTAGCACATGATCAGGATAGTGCAGGGAAACCCAAAGAAGTGCTTCTGAGTATAAACCAAGAGACC
TCGAAATAGCAGCTTTGTTCTGTATCTCATGGGCTTTAACTATCACTTGAAAACAATTTCACAAATCACA
AAACCAACATTTGTTTAGTTTCCAACTCTGCCTATTCACCGGAGAAATCCATGTCCCAATTTGATGGGGG
AAAACTTGAATGAAATATTATTTGGAATATTTTAATATCCCTGTGTATATGCAGATGGTTTAAAGACAGG
TAACCTTAACTGTAGTTTCTTGGTTGTCTGCCTTGTTTTTTGAAATATGCTCTCACCAGGAGCCTGCCAA
GTAACTACTCTTGTGTGCTCAGCAAGTCCTAGGGATCCCTTAAGCATGCTCTAACAGGCCTGGCTTTTTT
TTTTAAAAAGTAGGTTGCGGTGATAATAATTCAAGTTTTCATCACTTGAAACACATTTTACCAACTATCA
CCCAAGCTCCCTTAGTGTGTCCCCTATAAAAGAATCTGACCTGCAAGTTCCAAAAGTATTACTACATTTT
AACCTTAGTATTCAGGAGACAAAAGCAGGCAGAACTTTAGTCTACATATCTTGTTGCAGATCAGGCAGAG
ATACATAGTGAGACCCTGCCTCAGGAAAAGCTATCATTTTTATATTCACAGTAAGCAAATTAACATTAAA
AGTCAGAAATTCTTAATTTGACTTTGGCTGTGAAGAATTTGGATTCTCTGGATTTGAAACTAGAAAATCT
GATTAAGCGATGCAACAGTTTCTGTATACTAAAACTCTAAGACCCTTGGTTCTAAAGATACCACATTTAA
AAAAAAAGTTAAGTATAAGACAAAAAGCCTTAATAGCTCTTTTATAGGGGAGGGACTCATTTAATATTAG
TCCACCTCACTCCTCATAACTATTTTATGAGGTTTATTATATAACCCATTTTTTAAAAAAAAAATTAAAG
GACAATTTTAGTGTTTGAAAGATTTCCCAACCCCACCCTGGAAATCAGGCTGCAAATCTCAGCAGCTGCC
CTTAGAAGGCAAAAAGCCATGCCATTTAAGCCATGGGAAGTTAGTAGCAAACAAGAGACCACATGGCAGG
AAGGAGGCTTTAAAGAAAGCCCACAGTGTCAAAAGACCCAACCAACAGCAGAGACAGAAAAAATAATACC
CAAATCTCATCAGAAAGGTAGACGGATTTAGCCACATCCATAGTGGCTCATTAGGGAATGCTTCAATTAT
AATTTTATGAAATCTCAGAGCCCCCCTCCCCAACAGGGTTTCTGTGTGTATTCCTGGCTATCCTAGATAG
AACTTGATGTGTAGACCAGGCTGGGCTCAAACTCAGAGATCTGCCTGTCTCTGCCTCCAGAGTGCTGGGA
TTAAAGGCATAAAGGCAAGCACCACCACTGGCTGGCTAAACTCTGGCCCTACATTTTTGAAATCCAAAAT
TATCATTACTTGCTTTCATGTTTAGTAATGGCTGCAGACTTAGCTTTCAGCTTTGTATAGATGAAGCACA
AAAGTTAAGTAAAGCTAGCAGTTTAAACAAATAGGATACTAGAAGTTCAATTTTTATTTCTTTATTGCTT
AGTGTAAGAGAAAAGACATTAAAGTCTGCATTGGTCTTCTGTATCCCACAAGTCTGCAGTTATGGCTCCT
CTGTCCACAGTTACACTTCAAATAAAAATTAGTTCCTTGGTAACATTTCCAGTGCTTAAAGAGTAATTTG
ATTATTGGCTACCATATTGGAACAAACACAAAGTATTTCATTACTTCAGTAAATTCTACTGGAGACAGTA
TTCTCTTTAAAAAAAAAAAAAAGAAGAAGAAGGAGGATTTATTTATTTAATGTGAATACACTTGTGGTCT
TCAGACACACCAGAAGAGGGCATCAGATCCCATTACAGATGGTTGTGAGCCACCATGTGGTTGCTGGGAA
TTGAACTCAGGACTTCTGGAAGAGCAGTCTGTGCTCTTGAACTCCGAGCCACCTCTCCAGCCCCTGGATA
GTATTATTATAGAGCACAAGCACACACAACACAACAACCTAAAAACCAAGCTTCACAAATACATTTGTTG
CTTAATCATTTTACTTGTGTTTGGCTACAAGTCAAGCAAAATTATAGGTCCTGAAGAAGCTTGGCAAAAT
CACATTTAGACCAGCAATAACGTGTAGAATGCCATGAGTCAAGCCAGTCCAAGAGAAAGCACTGCTTAAA
TAGAAAAAATACAAGCTCACAAGACCTTAGGTCAGGAAAGACAACAAACACCTGAACTTTGCATTCCAAA
AGGAACCACCTTTTACAGATGTGTACAATGACAAAATTTTAGTAAGCAGTAATCAATACCATGTGGCTCA
ATAATGAAATATACCTTTTAATGTCTTAAAATATCAGCCTGGCAATATGTAAGATACATCAGGTAATATT
GGGGGAGGAGACATCCACCTGGAAACCATTAATGGTTAATAGCTCAGTTTATAAATGGAGAAAAAGGAGA
GAGGCATTCATGGGAGTGGAAAGTTAAGCTTTAGGTTGGATTCTCAATACATCTATTGTTGTAAAACTCC
CTGGACTGAGAATAGGCCCAAATGTGGAACACCACCTGACGGGAGAGGTGATAGACACTGAAAATTAAGG
ATCAAGGCAAAGGATCAACAAAAAGTGTACTAAGGAGTTATAAAAGAACTGCAGTGTTGAGGCCCCAGCT
ACAGCCTCGATTTGTGGTGTATGTAACTAATCTGTCTGGTTTCATGAGTCATCAGACTTCTAAGATCAGG
AAAGGGAAAATGCCAATGCTCTGTCTAGGGGTTGGATAAGCCAGTATAATAAATGAAAATGGGGCTAAAA
TGAGTGTTCTAAAATACCTTTTGATAAGGCTGCAGAAGGAGCGGGAGAAATGGATATGAAGTACTGGGCT
CTTTAAAAATGATTAAAATTCTGCTTACATAGTCTAACTCGCGACACTGTAATTTCATACTGTAGTAAGG
ATCTCAAGCAGGAGAGTATAAAACTCGGGTGAGCATGTCTTTAATCTACCTCGATGGAAAATACTCCGAG
GCGGATCACAAGCAATAATAACCTGTAGTTTTGCTGCATAAAACCCCAGATGACTACCTATCCTCCCATT
TTCCTTATTTGCCCCTATTAAAAAACTTCCCGACAAAACCGAAAATCTGTGGGAAGTCTTGTCCCTCCAA
TTTTACACCTGTTCAATTCCCCTGCAGGACAACGCCCACACACCAGGTTAGCCTTTAAGCCTGCCCAGAA
GACTCCCGCCCATCTTCTAGCCGGCGCGCCATTTAAATTAATTAAGGCTAGAAAGACTGGAGTTGCAGAT
CACGAGGGAAGAGGGGGAAGGGATTCTCCCAGGCCCAGGGCGGTCCTCAGAAGCCAGGAGGCAGCAGAGA
ACTCCCAGAAAGGTATTGCAACACTCCCCTCCCCCCTCCGGAGAAGGGTGCGGCCTTCTCCCCGCCTACT
CCACTGCAGCTCCCTTACTGATAACAACTCAGAGCGACTTTGGGAGAGCAAGTGCTTCCTGCCTCCAAAA
CAGCCCAACTGAGCCCTCGCTCCTTCCCTCCACTCCCCGGAGTGCGCGATGGAGGTCTGGCTCAGCACGC
CCCTCTTGAGGCAACTCAAGTCGGAAACGTGCTTGCACCCGCCCCGCAGCCGCTCAGCCCTACTGCCCGT
CCCCGCCCCCAGCGCGCGCTTCCTGCCACGTTGCGCAGGGGCGCGCGGCCAGACTCTGCGGCGCGGGGCC
GAGGGGAGGGCCGGAACCTGGGAGCGCCTCCTCGCCGCCCCCGCTGGCCGGCGGATGGACTCAACTTGCA
CGAACACGAGCCAATGGCAAGGGCCAGTTTTCTGGGCCCCGAGAGCCAATCAGACGACGAGGCCCGGCCG
GCGGCGGGTAAAACGACTCCCCCAGAGGAAGGGGAGGGTGGGCGGCCGCTCGCGCGCGAGCTACTTTCGC
TGACCCTCCCTCCCCTCCCCCGCCCCGCCAGAGGCCGACCGCGCCCGCACGTCCAGCTCGCCTCACCCCA
CCTACCTCCCGCCCCACCCAGTGGGCAGAGCGAGGCTGCCGGCGGCTGCGCACTCCGGCTGCCGTTAACT
GACAGGCGCCTTACGCCAACCAAAACACGCCATTTGTGTTTTCACACACGGCGGGAGGAAAAGAAGCCAA
TCAGCGACGAGACGTCGGCCGGAAGCGCTCCTCCGCTGCCCCCCCCCCCCCCCCGAGCCATGGCCGCGTC
CGGTGGAGACTTTTCCGCTCCCTTCTCCCTCCCCCTCCGGTTGCTGCAGGGCGGACCGCATTCCTGCCCA
CCACCCGCTTGCCCCTTCCAGCGTCACGACTCGTACCCGGCTGTCTCACAGAACGGCTCCACCACGCTCG
GAGGGCCTGCCGCGGTGGAGCTCCAATTCGCCCTATAGTGAGTCGTATTACGCGCGCTCACTGGCCGTCG
TTTTACAACGTCGTGACTGGGAAAACCCTGGCGTTACCCAACTTAATCGCCTTGCAGCACATCCCCCTTT
CGCCAGCTGGCGTAATAGCGAAGAGGCCCGCACCGATCGCCCTTCCCAACAGTTGCGCAGCCTGAATGGC
GAATGGAAATTGTAAGCGTTAATATTTTGTTAAAATTCGCGTTAAATTTTTGTTAAATCAGCTCATTTTT
TAACCAATAGGCCGAAATCGGCAAAATCCCTTATAAATCAAAAGAATAGACCGAGATAGGGT
[37 nt withheld, positions 7693-7729]
AAAGAACGTGGACTCCAACGTCAAAGG
[49 nt withheld, positions 7757-7805]
T
[91 nt withheld, positions 7807-7897]
G
[124 nt withheld, positions 7899-8022]
CAGGTGGCACTTTTCGGGGAAATGTGCGCGGAACCCCTATTTGTTTATTTTTCTAAATACATTCAAATAT
GTATCCGCTCATGAGACAATAACCCTGATAAATGCTTCAATAATATTGAAAAAGGAAGAGTATGAGTATT
CAACATTTCCGTGTCGCCCTTATTCCCTTTTTTGCGGCATTTTGCCTTCCTGTTTTTGCTCACCCAGAAA
CGCTGGTGAAAGTAAAAGATGCTGAAGATCAGTTGGGTGCACGAGTGGGTTACATCGAACTGGATCTCAA
CAGCGGTAAGATCCTTGAGAGTTTTCGCCCCGAAGAACGTTTTCCAATGATGAGCACTTTTAAAGTTCTG
CTATGTGGCGCGGTATTATCCCGTATTGACGCCGGGCAAGAGCAACTCGGTCGCCGCATACACTATTCTC
AGAATGACTTGGTTGAGTACTCACCAGTCACAGAAAAGCATCTTACGGATGGCATGACAGTAAGAGAATT
ATGCAGTGCTGCCATAACCATGAGTGATAACACTGCGGCCAACTTACTTCTGACAACGATCGGAGGACCG
AAGGAGCTAACCGCTTTTTTGCACAACATGGGGGATCATGTAACTCGCCTTGATCGTTGGGAACCGGAGC
TGAATGAAGCCATACCAAACGACGAGCGTGACACCACGATGCCTGTAGCAATGGCAACAACGTTGCGCAA
ACTATTAACTGGCGAACTACTTACTCTAGCTTCCCGGCAACAATTAATAGACTGGATGGAGGCGGATAAA
GTTGCAGGACCACTTCTGCGCTCGGCCCTTCCGGCTGGCTGGTTTATTGCTGATAAATCTGGAGCCGGTG
AGCGTGGGTCTCGCGGTATCATTGCAGCACTGGGGCCAGATGGTAAGCCCTCCCGTATCGTAGTTATCTA
CACGACGGGGAGTCAGGCAACTATGGATGAACGAAATAGACAGATCGCTGAGATAGGTGCCTCACTGATT
AAGCATTGGTAACTGTCAGACCAAGTTTACTCATATATACTTTAGATTGATTTAAAACTTCATTTTTAAT
TTAAAAGGATCTAGGTGAAGATCCTTTTTGATAATCTCATGACCAAAATCCCTTAACGTGAGTTTTCGTT
CCACTGAGCGTCAGACCCCGTAGAAAAGATCAAAGGATCTTCTTGAGATCCTTTTTTTCTGCGCGTAATC
TGCTGCTTGCAAACAAAAAAACCACCGCTACCAGCGGTGGTTTGTTTGCCGGATCAAGAGCTACCAACTC
TTTTTCCGAAGGTAACTGGCTTCAGCAGAGCGCAGATACCAAATACTGTTCTTCTAGTGTAGCCGTAGTT
AGGCCACCACTTCAAGAACTCTGTAGCACCGCCTACATACCTCGCTCTGCTAATCCTGTTACCAGTGGCT
GCTGCCAGTGGCGATAAGTCGTGTCTTACCGGGTTGGACTCAAGACGATAGTTACCGGATAAGGCGCAGC
GGTCGGGCTGAACGGGGGGTTCGTGCACACAGCCCAGCTTGGAGCGAACGACCTACACCGAACTGAGATA
CCTACAGCGTGAGCTATGAGAAAGCGCCACGCTTCCCGAAGGGAGAAAGGCGGACAGGTATCCGGTAAGC
GGCAGGGTCGGAACAGGAGAGCGCACGAGGGAGCTTCCAGGGGGAAACGCCTGGTATCTTTATAGTCCTG
TCGGGTTTCGCCACCTCTGACTTGAGCGTCGATTTTTGTGATGCTCGTCAGGGGGGCGGAGCCTATGGAA
AAACGCCAGCAACGCGGCCTTTTTACGGTTCCTGGCCTTTTGCTGGCCTTTTGCTCACATGTTCTTTCCT
GCGTTATCCCCTGATTCTGTGGATAACCGTATTACCGCCTTTGAGTGAGCTGATACCGCTCGCCGCAGCC
GAACGACCGAGCGCAGCGAGTCAGTGAGCGAGGAAGCGGAAG
