>Addgene plasmid #21271 | pROSA26-PA | addgene partial sequence | sequence record 86523 | T3 5'-GCAATTAACCCTCACTAAAGG-3'
GGTACCGGGCCCCCCCTCGAGCCCCAGCTGGTTCTTTCCGCCTCAGAAGCCATAGAGCCCACCGCATCCC
CAGCATGCCTGCTATTGTCTTCCCAATCCTCCCCCTTGCTGTCCTGCCCCACCCCACCCCCCAGAATAGA
ATGACACCTACTCAGACAATGCGATGCAATTTCCTCATTTTATTAGGAAAGGACAGTGGGAGTGGCACCT
TCCAGGGTCAAGGAAGGCACGGGGGAGGGGCAAACAACAGATGGCTGGCAACTAGAAGGCACAGTCGAGG
CTGATCAGCGAGCTCTAGGATCTGCATTCCACCACTGCTCCCATTCATCAGTTCCATAGGTTGGAATCTA
AAATACACAAACAATTAGAATCAGTAGTTTAACACATTATACACTTAAAAATTTTATATTTACCTTAGAG
CTTTAAATCTCTGTAGGTAGTTTGTCCAATTATGTCACACCACAGAAGTAAGGTTCCTTCACAAAGAGAT
CGCCTGACACGATTTCCTGCACAGGCTTGAGCCATATACTCATACATCGCATCTTGGCCACGTTTTCCAC
GGGTTTCAAAATTAATCTCAAGTTCTACGCTTAACGCTTTCGCCTGTTCCCAGTTATTAATATATTCAAC
GCTAGAACTCCCCTCAGCGAAGGGAAGGCTGAGCACTACACGCGAAGCACCATCACCGAACCTTTTGATA
AACTCTTCCGTTCCGACTTGCTCCATCAACGGTTCAGTGAGACTTAAACCTAACTCTTTCTTAATAGTTT
CGGCATTATCCACTTTTAGTGCGAGAACCTTCGTCAGTCCTGGATACGTCACTTTGACCACGCCTCCAGC
TTTTCCAGAGAGCGGGTTTTCATTATCTACAGAGTATCCCGCAGCGTCGTATTTATTGTCGGTACTATAA
AACCCTTTCCAATCATCGTCATAATTTCCTTGTGTACCAGATTTTGGCTTTTGTATACCTTTTTGAATGG
AATCTACATAACCAGGTTTAGTCCCGTGGTACGAAGAAAAGTTTTCCATCACAAAAGATTTAGAAGAATC
AACA
