>Addgene plasmid #21271 | pROSA26-PA | addgene partial sequence | sequence record 86524 | SV40-splice-R2 5'-CACAAACAATTAGAATCAGTAG-3'
TATACACTTAAAAATTTTATATTTACCTTAGAGCTTTAAATCTCTGTAGGTAGTTTGTCCAATTATGTCA
CACCACAGAAGTAAGGTTCCTTCACAAAGAGATCGCCTGACACGATTTCCTGCACAGGCTTGAGCCATAT
ACTCATACATCGCATCTTGGCCACGTTTTCCACGGGTTTCAAAATTAATCTCAAGTTCTACGCTTAACGC
TTTCGCCTGTTCCCAGTTATTAATATATTCAACGCTAGAACTCCCCTCAGCGAAGGGAAGGCTGAGCACT
ACACGCGAAGCACCATCACCGAACCTTTTGATAAACTCTTCCGTTCCGACTTGCTCCATCAACGGTTCAG
TGAGACTTAAACCTAACTCTTTCTTAATAGTTTCGGCATTATCCACTTTTAGTGCGAGAACCTTCGTCAG
TCCTGGATACGTCACTTTGACCACGCCTCCAGCTTTTCCAGAGAGCGGGTTTTCATTATCTACAGAGTAT
CCCGCAGCGTCGTATTTATTGTCGGTACTATAAAACCCTTTCCAATCATCGTCATAATTTCCTTGTGTAC
CAGATTTTGGCTTTTGTATACCTTTTTGAATGGAATCTACATAACCAGGTTTAGTCCCGTGGTACGAAGA
AAAGTTTTCCATCACAAAAGATTTAGAAGAATCAACAACATCATCAGGATCCATGGCGAGGACCTGCAGG
TCGAAAGGCCCGGAGATGAGGAAGAGGAGAACAGCGCGGCAGACGTGCGCTTTTGAAGCGTGCAGAATGC
CGGGCCTCCGGAGGACCTTCGGGCGCCCGCCCCGCCCCTGAGCCCGCCCCTGAGCCCGCCCCCGGACCCA
CCCCTTCCCAGCCTCTGAGCCCAGAAAGCGAAGGAGCAAAGCTGCTATTGGCCGCTGCCCCAAAGGCCTA
CCCGCTTCCATTGCTCAGCGGTGCTGTCCATCTGCACGAGACTAGTGAGACGTGCTACTTCCATTTGTCA
CGTCCTGCACGACGCGAGCTGCGGGGCGGGGGGGAACTTCCTGACTAGGGGAGGAGTAGAAGGTGGCGCG
AAGGGGCCA
