>Addgene plasmid #21271 | pROSA26-PA | addgene partial sequence | sequence record 86527 | R26-F1 5'-GCACTTGCTCTCCCAAAGTC-3'
GTAAGGGAGCTGCAGTGGAGTAGGCGGGGAGAAGGCCGCACCCTTCTCCGGAGGGGGGAGGGGAGTGTTG
CAATACCTTTCTGGGAGTTCTCTGCTGCCTCCTGGCTTCTGAGGACCGCCCTGGGCCTGGGAGAATCCCT
TCCCCCTCTTCCCTCGTGATCTGCAACTCCAGTCTTTCTAGCCTTAATTAATTTAAATGGCGCGCCGGCT
AGAAGATGGGCGGGAGTCTTCTGGGCAGGCTTAAAGGCTAACCTGGTGTGTGGGCGTTGTCCTGCAGGGG
AATTGAACAGGTGTAAAATTGGAGGGACAAGACTTCCCACAGATTTTCGGTTTTGTCGGGAAGTTTTTTA
ATAGGGGCAAATAAGGAAAATGGGAGGATAGGTAGTCATCTGGGGTTTTATGCAGCAAAACTACAGGTTA
TTATTGCTTGTGATCCGCCTCGGAGTATTTTCCATCGAGGTAGATTAAAGACATGCTCACCCGAGTTTTA
TACTCTCCTGCTTGAGATCCTTACTACAGTATGAAATTACAGTGTCGCGAGTTAGACTATGTAAGCAGAA
TTTTAATCATTTTTAAAGAGCCCAGTACTTCATATCCATTTCTCCCGCTCCTTCTGCAGCCTTATCAAAA
GGTATTTTAGAACACTCATTTTAGCCCCATTTTCATTTATTATACTGGCTTATCCAACCCCTAGACAGAG
CATTGGCATTTTCCCTTTCCTGATCTTAGAAGTCTGATGACTCATGAAACCAGACAGATTAGTTACATAC
ACCACAAATCGAGGCTGTAGCTGGGGCCTCAACACTGCAGTTCTTTTATAACTCCTTAGTACACTTTTTG
TTGATCCTTTGCCTTGATCCTTAATTTTCAGTGTCTATCACCTCTCCCGTCAGGTGGTGTTCCACATTTG
GGCCTATTCTCAGTCCAGGGAGTTTTACAACAATAGATGTATTGAGAATCCAACCTAAAGCTTAACTTTC
CACTCCCATGAATGCCTCTCTCCTTTTTCTCCATTTATAAACTGAGCTATTAACCATTA
