>Addgene plasmid #21271 | pROSA26-PA | addgene partial sequence | sequence record 86531 | R26-F2 5'-ACGCCTGGCTAAGTTGGATA-3'
ATACTAACTCCACTGGGTGGATTTTTAATTCAGTCAGTAGTCTTAAGTGGTCTTTATTGGCCCTTCATTA
AAATCTACTGTTCACTCTAACAGAGGCTGTTGGTACTAGTGGCACTTAAGCAACTTCCTACGGATATACT
AGCAGATTAAGGGTCAGGGATAGAAACTAGTCTAGCGTTTTGTATACCTACCAGCTTTATACTACCTTGT
TCTGATAGAAATATTTCAGGACATCTAGCTTATCGATACCGTCGACGGTATCGATAAGCTTGATATCGAA
TTCTACCGGGTAGGGGAGGCGCTTTTCCCAAGGCAGTCTGGAGCATGCGCTTTAGCAGCCCCGCTGGGCA
CTTGGCGCTACACAAGTGGCCTCTGGCCTCGCACACATTCCACATCCACCGGTAGGCGCCAACCGGCTCC
GTTCTTTGGTGGCCCCTTCGCGCCACCTTCTACTCCTCCCCTAGTCAGGAAGTTCCCCCCCGCCCCGCAG
CTCGCGTCGTGCAGGACGTGACAAATGGAAGTAGCACGTCTCACTAGTCTCGTGCAGATGGACAGCACCG
CTGAGCAATGGAAGCGGGTAGGCCTTTGGGGCAGCGGCCAATAGCAGCTTTGCTCCTTCGCTTTCTGGGC
TCAGAGGCTGGGAAGGGGTGGGTCCGGGGGCGGGCTCAGGGGCGGGCTCAGGGGCGGGGCGGGCGCCCGA
AGGTCCTCCGGAGGCCCGGCATTCTGCACGCTTCAAAAGCGCACGTCTGCCGCGCTGTTCTCCTCTTCCT
CATCTCCGGGCCTTTCGACCTGCAGGTCCTCGCCATGGATCCTGATGATGTTGTTGATTCTTCTAAATCT
TTTGTGATGGAAAACTTTTCTTCGTACCACGGGACTAAACCTGGTTATGTAGATTCCATTCAAAAAGGTA
TACAAAAGCCAAAATCTGGTACACAAGGAAATTATGACGATGATTGGAAAGGGTTTTATAGTACCGACAA
TAAATACGACGCTGCGGGATACTCTGTA
